>Addgene plasmid #42156 | pNH050 | depositor full sequence | sequence record 56940 | pNH050 sequence 10759 bps
AGAACGGAGTAACCTCGGTGTGCGGTTGTATGCCTGCTGTGGATTGCTGCTGTGTCCTGCTTATCCACAA
CATTTTGCGCACGGTTATGTGGACAAAATACCTGGTTACCCAGGCCGTGCCGGCACGTTAACCGGGCTGC
ATCCGATGCAAGTGTGTCGCTGTCGACGAGCTCGCGAGCTCGTCTGACGCTCAGTGGAACGAAAACTCAC
GTTAAGGGATTTTGGTCATGAATTAATTCTTACCAATGCTTAATCAGTGAGGCACCTATCTCAGCGATCT
GTCTATTTCGTTCATCCATAGTTGCCTGACTCCCCGTCGTGTAGATAACTACGATACGGGAGGGCTTACC
ATCTGGCCCCAGTGCTGCAATGATACCGCGAGACCCACGCTCACCGGCTCCAGATTTATCAGCAATAAAC
CAGCCAGCCGGAAGGGCCGAGCGCAGAAGTGGTCCTGCAACTTTATCCGCCTCCATCCAGTCTATTAATT
GTTGCCGGGAAGCTAGAGTAAGTAGTTCGCCAGTTAATAGTTTGCGCAACGTTGTTGCCATTGCTACAGG
CATCGTGGTGTCACGCTCGTCGTTTGGTATGGCTTCATTCAGCTCCGGTTCCCAACGATCAAGGCGAGTT
ACATGATCCCCCATGTTGTGCAAAAAAGCGGTTAGCTCCTTCGGTCCTCCGATCGTTGTCAGAAGTAAGT
TGGCCGCAGTGTTATCACTCATGGTTATGGCAGCACTGCATAATTCTCTTACTGTCATGCCATCCGTAAG
ATGCTTTTCTGTGACTGGTGAGTACTCAACCAAGTCATTCTGAGAATAGTGTATGCGGCGACCGAGTTGC
TCTTGCCCGGCGTCAATACGGGATAATACCGCGCCACATAGCAGAACTTTAAAAGTGCTCATCATTGGAA
AACGTTCTTCGGGGCGAAAACTCTCAAGGATCTTACCGCTGTTGAGATCCAGTTCGATGTAACCCACTCG
TGCACCCAACTGATCTTCAGCATCTTTTACTTTCACCAGCGTTTCTGGGTGAGCAAAAACAGGAAGGCAA
AATGCCGCAAAAAAGGGAATAAGGGCGACACGGAAATGTTGAATACTCATACTCTTCCTTTTTCAATATT
ATTGAAGCATTTATCAGGGTTATTGTCTCATGAGCGGATACATATTTGAATGTATTTAGAAAAATAAACA
AATAGGGGTTCCGCGCACATTTCCCCGAAAAGTGCCACCTG
[74 nt withheld, positions 1232-1305]
CCCTCAGCGCGGCCGCTAGCGGATCCTTAAAAATGAGTAAAGGAGAAGAACTTTTCACTGGAGTTGTCCC
AATTCTTGTTGAATTAGATGGTGATGTTAATGGGCACAAATTTTCTGTCAGTGGAGAGGGTGAAGGTGAT
GCAACATACGGAAAACTTACCCTTAAATTTATTTGCACTACTGGAAAACTACCTGTTCCATGGGTAAGTT
TAAACATATATATACTAACTAACCCTGATTATTTAAATTTTCAGCCAACACTTGTCACTACTGCTGTCGA
GATATGACGGTGTTCACAAAGTTCCTTAAATTTTACTTTTGGTTACATATTTTTTCTTTTTGAAACCAAA
TCTTTATCTTTGTAGCACTTTCACGGTAGCGAAACGTTAGTTTGAATGGAAAGATGCCTGCAGACACATA
AAGACACCAAACTCTCATCAATAGTTCCGTAAATTTTTATTGACAGAACTTATTGACGGCAGTGGCAGGT
GTCATAAAAAAAACCATGAGGGTAATAAATA
[372 nt withheld, positions 1827-2198]
TAATGGTTCTCCAACGCAGTCAGGCACCGTGTATGAAATCTAACAATGCGCTCATCGTCATCCTCGGCAC
CGTCACCCTGGATGCTGTAGGCATAGGCTTGGTTATGCCGGTACTGCCGGGCCTCTTGCGGGATATCGTC
CATTCCGACAGCATCGCCAGTCACTATGGCGTGCTGCTAGCGCTATATGCGTTGATGCAATTTCTATGCG
CACCCGTTCTCGGAGCACTGTCCGACCGCTTTGGCCGCCGCCCAGTCCTGCTCGCTTCGCTACTTGGAGC
CACTATCGACTACGCGATCATGGCGACCACACCCGTCCTGTGGATCCTCTACGCCGGACGCATCGTGGCC
GGCATCACCGGCGCCACAGGTGCGGTTGCTGGCGCCTATATCGCCGACATCACCGATGGGGAAGATCGGG
CTCGCCACTTCGGGCTCATGAGCGCTTGTTTCGGCGTGGGTATGGTGGCAGGCCCCGTGGCCGGGGGACT
GTTGGGCGCCATCTCCTTGCATGCACCATTCCTTGCGGCGGCGGTGCTCAACGGCCTCAACCTACTACTG
GGCTGCTTCCTAATGCAGGAGTCGCATAAGGGAGAGCGTCGACCGATGCCCTTGAGAGCCTTCAACCCAG
TCAGCTCCTTCCGGTGGGCGCGGGGCATGACTATCGTCGCCGCACTTATGACTGTCTTCTTTATCATGCA
ACTCGTAGGACAGGTGCCGGCAGCGCTCTGGGTCATTTTCGGCGAGGACCGCTTTCGCTGGAGCGCGACG
ATGATCGGCCTGTCGCTTGCGGTATTCGGAATCTTGCACGCCCTCGCTCAAGCCTTCGTCACTGGTCCCG
CCACCAAACGTTTCGGCGAGAAGCAGGCCATTATCGCCGGCATGGCGGCCGACGCGCTGGGCTACGTCTT
GCTGGCGTTCGCGACGCGAGGCTGGATGGCCTTCCCCATTATGATTCTTCTCGCTTCCGGCGGCATCGGG
ATGCCCGCGTTGCAGGCCATGCTGTCCAGGCAGGTAGATGACGACCATCAGGGACAGCTTCAAGGATCGC
TCGCGGCTCTTACCAGCCTAACTTCGATCACTGGACCGCTGATCGTCACGGCGATTTATGCCGCCTCGGC
GAGCACATGGAACGGGTTGGCATGGATTGTAGGCGCCGCCCTATACCTTGTCTGCCTCCCCGCGTTGCGT
CGCGGTGCATGGAGCCGGGCCACCTCGACCTGAATGGAAGCCGGCGGCACCTCGCTAACGGATTCACCAC
TCCAAGATTAAATTTTCAGAACTTCAAAATTAGACACAACATTGAAGATGGAAGCGTTCAACTAGCAGAC
CATTATCAACAAAATACTCCAATTGGCGATGGCCCTGTCCTTTTACCAGACAACCATTACCTGTCCACAC
AATCTGCCCTTTCGAAAGATCCCAACGAAAAGAGAGACCACATGGTCCTTCTTGAGTTTGTAACAGCTGC
TGGGATTACACATGGCATGGATGAACTATACAAATAGGGTACCGCGGCCGCGCTGAGGGGCTGGCCGCTC
ACAATTCCACACAACATACGAGCCGGAAGCATAAAGTGTAAAGCCTGGGGTGCCTAATGAGTGAGCTAAC
TCACATTAATTGCGTTGCGCTCACTGCCCGCTTTCCAGTCGGGAAACCTGTCGTGCCAGCTGCATTAATG
AATCGGCCAACGCGAACCCCTTGCGGCCGCCCGGGCCGTCGACCAATTCTCATGTTTGACAGCTTATCAT
CGAATTTCTGCCATTCATCCGCTTATTATCACTTATTCAGGCGTAGCAACCAGGCGTTTAAGGGCACCAA
TAACTGCCTTAAAAAAATTACGCCCCGCCCTGCCACTCATCGCAGTACTGTTGTAATTCATTAAGCATTC
TGCCGACATGGAAGCCATCACAAACGGCATGATGAACCTGAATCGCCAGCGGCATCAGCACCTTGTCGCC
TTGCGTATAATATTTGCCCATGGTGAAAACGGGGGCGAAGAAGTTGTCCATATTGGCCACGTTTAAATCA
AAACTGGTGAAACTCACCCAGGGATTGGCTGAGACGAAAAACATATTCTCAATAAACCCTTTAGGGAAAT
AGGCCAGGTTTTCACCGTAACACGCCACATCTTGCGAATATATGTGTAGAAACTGCCGGAAATCGTCGTG
GTATTCACTCCAGAGCGATGAAAACGTTTCAGTTTGCTCATGGAAAACGGTGTAACAAGGGTGAACACTA
TCCCATATCACCAGCTCACCGTCTTTCATTGCCATACGAAATTCCGGATGAGCATTCATCAGGCGGGCAA
GAATGTGAATAAAGGCCGGATAAAACTTGTGCTTATTTTTCTTTACGGTCTTTAAAAAGGCCGTAATATC
CAGCTGAACGGTCTGGTTATAGGTACATTGAGCAACTGACTGAAATGCCTCAAAATGTTCTTTACGATGC
CATTGGGATATATCAACGGTGGTATATCCAGTGATTTTTTTCTCCATTTTAGCTTCCTTAGCTCCTGAAA
ATCTCGATAACTCAAAAAATACGCCCGGTAGTGATCTTATTTCATTATGGTGAAAGTTGGAACCTCTTAC
GTGCCGATCAACGTCTCATTTTCGCCAAAAGTTGGCCCAGGGCTTCCCGGTATCAACAGGGACACCAGGA
TTTATTTATTCTGCGAAGTGATCTTCCGTCACAGGTATTTATTCGCGATAAGCTCATGGAGCGGCGTAAC
CGTCGCACAGGAAGGACAGAGAAAGCGCGGATCTGGGAAGTGACGGACAGAACGGTCAGGACCTGGATTG
GGGAGGCGGTTGCCGCCGCTGCTGCTGACGGTGTGACGTTCTCTGTTCCGGTCACACCACATACGTTCCG
CCATTCCTATGCGATGCACATGCTGTATGCCGGTATACCGCTGAAAGTTCTGCAAAGCCTGATGGGACAT
AAGTCCATCAGTTCAACGGAAGTCTACACGAAGGTTTTTGCGCTGGATGTGGCTGCCCGGCACCGGGTGC
AGTTTGCGATGCCGGAGTCTGATGCGGTTGCGATGCTGAAACAATTATCCTGAGAATAAATGCCTTGGCC
TTTATATGGAAATGTGGAACTGAGTGGATATGCTGTTTTTGTCTGTTAAACAGAGAAGCTGGCTGTTATC
CACTGAGAAGCGAACGAAACAGTCGGGAAAATCTCCCATTATCGTAGAGATCCGCATTATTAATCTCAGG
AGCCTGTGTAGCGTTTATAGGAAGTAGTGTTCTGTCATGATGCCTGCAAGCGGTAACGAAAACGATTTGA
ATATGCCTTCAGGAACAATAGAAATCTTCGTGCGGTGTTACGTTGAAGTGGAGCGGATTATGTCAGCAAT
GGACAGAACAACCTAATGAACACAGAACCATGATGTGGTCTGTCCTTTTACAGCCAGTAGTGCTCGCCGC
AGTCGAGCGACAGGGCGAAGCCCTCGGCTGGTTGCCCTCGCCGCTGGGCTGGCGGCCGTCTATGGCCCTG
CAAACGCGCCAGAAACGCCGTCGAAGCCGTGTGCGAGACACCGCGGCCGGCCGCCGGCGTTGTGGATACC
TCGCGGAAAACTTGGCCCTCACTGACAGATGAGGGGCGGACGTTGACACTTGAGGGGCCGACTCACCCGG
CGCGGCGTTGACAGATGAGGGGCAGGCTCGATTTCGGCCGGCGACGTGGAGCTGGCCAGCCTCGCAAATC
GGCGAAAACGCCTGATTTTACGCGAGTTTCCCACAGATGATGTGGACAAGCCTGGGGATAAGTGCCCTGC
GGTATTGACACTTGAGGGGCGCGACTACTGACAGATGAGGGGCGCGATCCTTGACACTTGAGGGGCAGAG
TGCTGACAGATGAGGGGCGCACCTATTGACATTTGAGGGGCTGTCCACAGGCAGAAAATCCAGCATTTGC
AAGGGTTTCCGCCCGTTTTTCGGCCACCGCTAACCTGTCTTTTAACCTGCTTTTAAACCAATATTTATAA
ACCTTGTTTTTAACCAGGGCTGCGCCCTGTGCGCGTGACCGCGCACGCCGAAGGGGGGTGCCCCCCCTTC
TCGAACCCTCCCGGTCGAGTGAGCGAGGAAGCACCAGGGAACAGCACTTATATATTCTGCTTACACACGA
TGCCTGAAAAAACTTCCCTTGGGGTTATCCACTTATCCACGGGGATATTTTTATAATTATTTTTTTTATA
GTTTTTAGATCTTCTTTTTTAGAGCGCCTTGTAGGCCTTTATCCATGCTGGTTCTAGAGAAGGTGTTGTG
ACAAATTGCCCTTTCAGTGTGACAAATCACCCTCAAATGACAGTCCTGTCTGTGACAAATTGCCCTTAAC
CCTGTGACAAATTGCCCTCAGAAGAAGCTGTTTTTTCACAAAGTTATCCCTGCTTATTGACTCTTTTTTA
TTTAGTGTGACAATCTAAAAACTTGTCACACTTCACATGGATCTGTCATGGCGGAAACAGCGGTTATCAA
TCACAAGAAACGTAAAAATAGCCCGCGAATCGTCCAGTCAAACGACCTCACTGAGGCGGCATATAGTCTC
TCCCGGGATCAAAAACGTATGCTGTATCTGTTCGTTGACCAGATCAGAAAATCTGATGGCACCCTACAGG
AACATGACGGTATCTGCGAGATCCATGTTGCTAAATATGCTGAAATATTCGGATTGACCTCTGCGGAAGC
CAGTAAGGATATACGGCAGGCATTGAAGAGTTTCGCGGGGAAGGAAGTGGTTTTTTATCGCCCTGAAGAG
GATGCCGGCGATGAAAAAGGCTATGAATCTTTTCCTTGGTTTATCAAACGTGCGCACAGTCCATCCAGAG
GGCTTTACAGTGTACATATCAACCCATATCTCATTCCCTTCTTTATCGGGTTACAGAACCGGTTTACGCA
GTTTCGGCTTAGTGAAACAAAAGAAATCACCAATCCGTATGCCATGCGTTTATACGAATCCCTGTGTCAG
TATCGTAAGCCGGATGGCTCAGGCATCGTCTCTCTGAAAATCGACTGGATCATAGAGCGTTACCAGCTGC
CTCAAAGTTACCAGCGTATGCCTGACTTCCGCCGCCGCTTCCTGCAGGTCTGTGTTAATGAGATCAACAG
CAGAACTCCAATGCGCCTCTCATACATTGAGAAAAAGAAAGGCCGCCAGACGACTCATATCGTATTTTCC
TTCCGCGATATCACTTCCATGACGACAGGATAGTCTGAGGGTTATCTGTCACAGATTTGAGGGTGGTTCG
TCACATTTGTTCTGACCTACTGAGGGTAATTTGTCACAGTTTTGCTGTTTCCTTCAGCCTGCATGGATTT
TCTCATACTTTTTGAACTGTAATTTTTAAGGAAGCCAAATTTGAGGGCAGTTTGTCACAGTTGATTTCCT
TCTCTTTCCCTTCGTCATGTGACCTGATATCGGGGGTTAGTTCGTCATCATTGATGAGGGTTGATTATCA
CAGTTTATTACTCTGAATTGGCTATCCGCGTGTGTACCTCTACCTGGAGTTTTTCCCACGGTGGATATTT
CTTCTTGCGCTGAGCGTAAGAGCTATCTGACAGAACAGTTCTTCTTTGCTTCCTCGCCAGTTCGCTCGCT
ATGCTCGGTTACACGGCTGCGGCGAGCGCTAGTGATAATAAGTGACTGAGGTATGTGCTCTTCTTATCTC
CTTTTGTAGTGTTGCTCTTATTTTAAACAACTTTGCGGTTTTTTGATGACTTTGCGATTTTGTTGTTGCT
TTGCAGTAAATTGCAAGATTTAATAAAAAAACGCAAAGCAATGATTAAAGGATGTTCAGAATGAAACTCA
TGGAAACACTTAACCAGTGCATAAACGCTGGTCATGAAATGACGAAGGCTATCGCCATTGCACAGTTTAA
TGATGACAGCCCGGAAGCGAGGAAAATAACCCGGCGCTGGAGAATAGGTGAAGCAGCGGATTTAGTTGGG
GTTTCTTCTCAGGCTATCAGAGATGCCGAGAAAGCAGGGCGACTACCGCACCCGGATATGGAAATTCGAG
GACGGGTTGAGCAACGTGTTGGTTATACAATTGAACAAATTAATCATATGCGTGATGTGTTTGGTACGCG
ATTGCGACGTGCTGAAGACGTATTTCCACCGGTGATCGGGGTTGCTGCCCATAAAGGTGGCGTTTACAAA
ACCTCAGTTTCTGTTCATCTTGCTCAGGATCTGGCTCTGAAGGGGCTACGTGTTTTGCTCGTGGAAGGTA
ACGACCCCCAGGGAACAGCCTCAATGTATCACGGATGGGTACCAGATCTTCATATTCATGCAGAAGACAC
TCTCCTGCCTTTCTATCTTGGGGAAAAGGACGATGTCACTTATGCAATAAAGCCCACTTGCTGGCCGGGG
CTTGACATTATTCCTTCCTGTCTGGCTCTGCACCGTATTGAAACTGAGTTAATGGGCAAATTTGATGAAG
GTAAACTGCCCACCGATCCACACCTGATGCTCCGACTGGCCATTGAAACTGTTGCTCATGACTATGATGT
CATAGTTATTGACAGCGCGCCTAACCTGGGTATCGGCACGATTAATGTCGTATGTGCTGCTGATGTGCTG
ATTGTTCCCACGCCTGCTGAGTTGTTTGACTACACCTCCGCACTGCAGTTTTTCGATATGCTTCGTGATC
TGCTCAAGAACGTTGATCTTAAAGGGTTCGAGCCTGATGTACGTATTTTGCTTACCAAATACAGCAATAG
TAATGGCTCTCAGTCCCCGTGGATGGAGGAGCAAATTCGGGATGCCTGGGGAAGCATGGTTCTAAAAAAT
GTTGTACGTGAAACGGATGAAGTTGGTAAAGGTCAGATCCGGATGAGAACTGTTTTTGAACAGGCCATTG
ATCAACGCTCTTCAACTGGTGCCTGGAGAAATGCTCTTTCTATTTGGGAACCTGTCTGCAATGAAATTTT
CGATCGTCTGATTAAACCACGCTGGGAGATTAGATAATGAAGCGTGCGCCTGTTATTCCAAAACATACGC
TCAATACTCAACCGGTTGAAGATACTTCGTTATCGACACCAGCTGCCCCGATGGTGGATTCGTTAATTGC
GCGCGTAGGAGTAATGGCTCGCGGTAATGCCATTACTTTGCCTGTATGTGGTCGGGATGTGAAGTTTACT
CTTGAAGTGCTCCGGGGTGATAGTGTTGAGAAGACCTCTCGGGTATGGTCAGGTAATGAACGTGACCAGG
AGCTGCTTACTGAGGACGCACTGGATGATCTCATCCCTTCTTTTCTACTGACTGGTCAACAGACACCGGC
GTTCGGTCGAAGAGTATCTGGTGTCATAGAAATTGCCGATGGGAGTCGCCGTCGTAAAGCTGCTGCACTT
ACCGAAAGTGATTATCGTGTTCTGGTTGGCGAGCTGGATGATGAGCAGATGGCTGCATTATCCAGATTGG
GTAACGATTATCGCCCAACAAGTGCTTATGAACGTGGTCAGCGTTATGCAAGCCGATTGCAGAATGAATT
TGCTGGAAATATTTCTGCGCTGGCTGATGCGGAAAATATTTCACGTAAGATTATTACCCGCTGTATCAAC
ACCGCCAAATTGCCTAAATCAGTTGTTGCTCTTTTTTCTCACCCCGGTGAACTATCTGCCCGGTCAGGTG
ATGCACTTCAAAAAGCCTTTACAGATAAAGAGGAATTACTTAAGCAGCAGGCATCTAACCTTCATGAGCA
GAAAAAAGCTGGGGTGATATTTGAAGCTGAAGAAGTTATCACTCTTTTAACTTCTGTGCTTAAAACGTCA
TCTGCATCAAGAACTAGTTTAAGCTCACGACATCAGTTTGCTCCTGGAGCGACAGTATTGTATAAGGGCG
ATAAAATGGTGCTTAACCTGGACAGGTCTCGTGTTCCAACTGAGTGTATAGAGAAAATTGAGGCCATTCT
TAAGGAACTTGAAAAGCCAGCACCCTGATGCGACCACGTTTTAGTCTACGTTTATCTGTCTTTACTTAAT
GTCCTTTGTTACAGGCCAGAAAGCATAACTGGCCTGAATATTCTCTCTGGGCCCACTGTTCCACTTGTAT
CGTCGGTCTGATAATCAGACTGGGACCACGGTCCCACTCGTATCGTCGGTCTGATTATTAGTCTGGGACC
ACGGTCCCACTCGTATCGTCGGTCTGATTATTAGTCTGGGACCACGGTCCCACTCGTATCGTCGGTCTGA
TAATCAGACTGGGACCACGGTCCCACTCGTATCGTCGGTCTGATTATTAGTCTGGGACCATGGTCCCACT
CGTATCGTCGGTCTGATTATTAGTCTGGGACCACGGTCCCACTCGTATCGTCGGTCTGATTATTAGTCTG
GAACCACGGTCCCACTCGTATCGTCGGTCTGATTATTAGTCTGGGACCACGGTCCCACTCGTATCGTCGG
TCTGATTATTAGTCTGGGACCACGATCCCACTCGTGTTGTCGGTCTGATTATCGGTCTGGGACCACGGTC
CCACTTGTATTGTCGATCAGACTATCAGCGTGAGACTACGATTCCATCAATGCCTGTCAAGGGCAAGTAT
TGACATGTCGTCGTAACCTGT
Features (pLannotate 1.2.2; 22 found; start..end, strand, type, name):
     23..169     +  CDS            yuaZ (fragment): YUAZ_ECO57 - Protein predicted: Swiss-Prot protein existence level 4. From Escherichia coli O157:H7.
    240..1100    -  CDS            AmpR: β-lactamase; bla; confers resistance to ampicillin, carbenicillin, and related antibiotics
   1101..1205    -  promoter       AmpR promoter: bla
   1232..1305    +  rep_origin     f1 ori (fragment) (sequence withheld): f1 bacteriophage origin of replication; arrow indicates direction of (+) strand synthesis
   1326..1577    +  CDS            cEGFP (fragment): cEGFP is a basic (constitutively fluorescent) green fluorescent protein published in 2008, derived from Aequorea victoria.
   1827..2198    +  CDS            rpsL (sequence withheld): RS12_ECOLI - Also known as strA. Experimental evidence at protein level: Swiss-Prot protein existence level 1. Cryo-EM studies suggest that S12 contacts the EF-Tu bound tRNA in the A-site during codon-recognition. This contact is most likely broken as the aminoacyl-tRNA moves into the peptidyl transferase center in the 50S subunit. From Escherichia coli (strain K12).
   2231..3418    +  CDS            tetA: TCR3_ECOLX - Experimental evidence at protein level: Swiss-Prot protein existence level 1. Resistance to tetracycline by an active tetracycline efflux. This is an energy-dependent process that decreases the accumulation of the antibiotic in whole cells. This protein functions as a metal- tetracycline/H(+) antiporter. From Escherichia coli. This protein is used as a marker in many commonly used cloning vectors, such as pBR322 and pACYC184.
   3478..3723    +  CDS            cEGFP (fragment): cEGFP is a basic (constitutively fluorescent) green fluorescent protein published in 2008, derived from Aequorea victoria.
   3750..3780    -  promoter       lac promoter: promoter for the E. coli lac operon
   3795..3816    -  protein_bind   CAP binding site: CAP binding activates transcription in the presence of cAMP. E. coli catabolite activator protein
   3829..3892    -  CDS            lacI (fragment): lac repressor; lacI; The lac repressor binds to the lac operator to inhibit transcription in E. coli. This inhibition can be relieved by adding lactose or isopropyl-β-D-thiogalactopyranoside (IPTG).
   3934..3951    +  promoter       tet promoter (fragment): E. coli promoter for tetracycline efflux protein gene
   4039..4695    -  CDS            cat: CAT_ECOLX - Experimental evidence at protein level: Swiss-Prot protein existence level 1. This enzyme is an effector of chloramphenicol resistance in bacteria. From Escherichia coli. This protein is used as a marker in many commonly used cloning vectors, such as pACYC184.
   4696..4798    -  promoter       cat promoter: promoter of the E. coli cat gene encoding chloramphenicol acetyltransferase
   4914..5258    +  CDS            resD (fragment): REDF_ECOLI - Also known as D. Protein inferred from homology: Swiss-Prot protein existence level 3. Acts as a repressor of transcription and as a site-specific resolvase that cleaves at the RfsF site. From Escherichia coli (strain K12).
   5656..6270    +  rep_origin     oriV: origin of replication for the bacterial F plasmid
   6346..6565    +  rep_origin     ori2: secondary origin of replication for the bacterial F plasmid; also known as oriS
   6656..7411    +  CDS            repE: replication initiation protein for the bacterial F plasmid; repE
   7414..7664    +  misc_feature   incC: incC; incompatibility region of the bacterial F plasmid
   7990..9165    +  CDS            sopA: partitioning protein for the bacterial F plasmid; sopA
   9165..10136   +  CDS            sopB: partitioning protein for the bacterial F plasmid; sopB
  10209..10682   +  misc_feature   sopC: sopC; centromere-like partitioning region of the bacterial F plasmid
