[The description below was written by a language model from this plasmid's Addgene catalogue record and pLannotate feature annotations shown in this document.]
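Description:
pNH050 is a bacterial plasmid built on the pCC1Fos "CopyControl" fosmid backbone. It serves as a carrier for a counter-selection recombineering cassette used to make fluorescent protein reporters from C. elegans fosmid genomic clones. The backbone supplies the F-plasmid maintenance machinery: ori2 with the repE initiator and incC region for single-copy replication, and the sopA/sopB/sopC partitioning system for stable inheritance. A separate oriV origin allows copy number to be raised transiently, by arabinose induction according to the depositor, in the EPI300 host, for example to prepare DNA. Backbone selection is by chloramphenicol through the cat gene and its promoter. The feature table also detects a complete AmpR (β-lactamase) gene with its promoter, an f1 ori fragment, and lac promoter/CAP site remnants. Ampicillin is not listed among the recorded resistances, however.

The roughly 2.4 kb insert, named CFP-RT-CFP, appears in the annotation as two short GFP-family fragments (labelled cEGFP by the software, presumably the CFP portions). These flank an rpsL gene followed by tetA. This "RT" unit is a dual-purpose marker. The tetA gene confers tetracycline resistance for positive selection, which accounts for the plasmid's second listed resistance. Wild-type rpsL confers dominant streptomycin sensitivity in a streptomycin-resistant host, which permits negative selection. The associated publication describes a simplified counter-selection protocol, so the likely scheme is insertion of the cassette into a target gene under tetracycline selection. The RT segment would then be lost by counter-selection to leave an intact CFP reporter, although the record does not spell out the exact mechanism. No eukaryotic promoter is annotated, consistent with reporter expression depending on the tagged genomic locus.
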