Addgene plasmid #42156: pNH050
Depositing lab: Colin Dolphin. Depositing organization: King's College London. Publication: A simplified counter-selection recombineering protocol for creating fluorescent protein reporter constructs directly from C. elegans fosmid genomic clones. Hirani N, Westenberg M, Gami MS, Davis P, Hope IA, Dolphin CT. BMC Biotechnol. 2013 Jan 3;13(1):1. 10.1186/1472-6750-13-1 PubMed 23281894.
Backbone
  Vector backbone: pCC1Fos
  Backbone manufacturer: Eipcentre
  Backbone size w/o insert (bp): 8353
  Total vector size (bp): 10759
Growth in bacteria
  Bacterial resistance: Chloramphenicol and Tetracycline, 25 & 10 μg/mL
  Growth temperature: 37°C
  Growth strain: EPI300
  Growth instructions: pCC1Fos-based 'CopyControl' construct enabling transient induction of copy-number
  Copy number: Low Copy
Gene/Insert
  Gene/Insert name: CFP-RT-CFP
  Insert size (bp): 2406
Terms and licenses: Academic/Nonprofit Terms; Industry Terms: Not Available to Industry
Depositor comments: Single-copy vector under non-induced condition. Copy-number-inducible with arabinose enables transient induction of copy-number for DNA isolation, etc.
How to cite: pNH050 was a gift from Colin Dolphin (Addgene plasmid # 42156 ; http://n2t.net/addgene:42156 ; RRID:Addgene_42156)
