>Addgene plasmid #42156 | pNH050 | addgene partial sequence | sequence record 58125 | Amp-R 5'-ATAATACCGCGCCACATAGC-3'
AACGTTCTTCGGGGCGAAAACTCTCAAGGATCTTACCGCTGTTGAGATCCAGTTCGATGTAACCCACTCG
TGCACCCAACTGATCTTCAGCATCTTTTACTTTCACCAGCGTTTCTGGGTGAGCAAAAACAGGAAGGCAA
AATGCCGCAAAAAAGGGAATAAGGGCGACACGGAAATGTTGAATACTCATACTCTTCCTTTTTCAATATT
ATTGAAGCATTTATCAGGGTTATTGTCTCATGAGCGGATACATATTTGAATGTATTTAGAAAAATAAACA
AATAGGGGTTCCGCGCACATTTCCCCGAAAAGTGCCACCTG
[74 nt withheld, positions 322-395]
CCCTCAGCGCGGCCGCTAGCGGATCCTTAAAAATGAGTAAAGGAGAAGAACTTTTCACTGGAGTTGTCCC
AATTCTTGTTGAATTAGATGGTGATGTTAATGGGCACAAATTTTCTGTCAGTGGAGAGGGTGAAGGTGAT
GCAACATACGGAAAACTTACCCTTAAATTTATTTGCACTACTGGAAAACTACCTGTTCCATGGGTAAGTT
TAAACATATATATACTAACTAACCCTGATTATTTAAATTTTCAGCCAACACTTGTCACTACTGCTGTCGA
GATATGACGGTGTTCACAAAGTTCCTTAAATTTTACTTTTGGTTACATATTTTTTCTTTTTGAAACCAAA
TCTTTATCTTTGTAGCACTTTCACGGTAGCGAAACGTTAGTTTGAATGGAAAGA
