>Addgene plasmid #42156 | pNH050 | addgene partial sequence | sequence record 58129 | lac_promoter
CCGCGGTACCCTATTTGTATAGTTCATCCATGCCATGTGTAATCCCAGCAGCTGTTACAAACTCAAGAAG
GACCATGTGGTCTCTCTTTTCGTTGGGATCTTTCGAAAGGGCAGATTGTGTGGACAGGTAATGGTTGTCT
GGTAAAAGGACAGGGCCATCGCCAATTGGAGTATTTTGTTGATAATGGTCTGCTAGTTGAACGCTTCCAT
CTTCAATGTTGTGTCTAATTTTGAAGTTCTGAAAATTTAATCTTGGAGTGGTGAATCCGTTAGCGAGGTG
CCGCCGGCTTCCATTCAGGTCGAGGTGGCCCGGCTCCATGCACCGCGACGCAACGCGGGGAGGCAGACAA
GGTATAGGGCGGCGCCTACAATCCATGCCAACCCGTTCCATGTGCTCGCCGAGGCGGCATAAATCGCCGT
GACGATCAGCGGTCCAGTGATCGAAGTTAGGCTGGTAAGAGCCGCGAGCGATCCTTGAAGCTGTCCCTGA
TGGTCGTCATCTACCTGCCTGGACAGCATGGCCTGCAACGCGGGCATCCCGATGCCGCCGGAAGCGAGAA
GAATCATAATGGGGAAGGCCATCCAGCCTCGCGTCGCGAACGCCAGCAAGACGTAGCCCAGCGCGTCGGC
CGCCATGCCGGCGATAATGGCCTGCTTCTCGCCGAAACGTTTGGTGGCGGGACCAGTGACGAAGGCTTGA
GCGAGGGCGTGCAAGATTCCGAATACCGCAAGCGACAGGCCGATCATCGTCGCGCTCCAGCGAAAGCGGT
CCTCGCCGAAAATGACCC
